>Addgene plasmid #127524 | INCTbiosyn-p35S-GFP(rc)7 | addgene full sequence | sequence record 250839 | Addgene NGS Result
AGAGCAGATTGTACTGAGAGTGCACCATATGCGGTGTGAAATACCGCACAGATGCGTAAGGAGAAAATAC
CGCATCAGGCGCCATTCGCCATTCAGGCTGCGCAACTGTTGGGAAGGGCGATCGGTGCGGGCCTCTTCGC
TATTACGCCAGCTGGCGAAAGGGGGATGTGCTGCAAGGCGATTAAGTTGGGTAACGCCAGGGTTTTCCCA
GTCACGACGTTGTAAAACGACGGCCAGTGCCAAGCTTGCATGCCTGCAGGTCGACTCTAGAGGATCCCCT
AATTCATCAAATTATAACTATATAGACCCTAATTTCATATGAGACTTTTCAACAAAGGGTAATATCCGGA
AACCTCCTCGGATTCCATTGCCCAGCTATCTGTCACTTTATTGTGAAGATAGTGGAAAAGGAAGGTGGCT
CCTACAAATGCCATCATTGCGATAAAGGAAAGGCCATCGTTGAAGATGCCTCTGCCGACAGTGGTCCCAA
AGATGGACCCCCACCCACGAGGAGCATCGTGGAAAAAGAAGACGTTCCAACCACGTCTTCAAAGCAAGTG
GATTGATGTGATATCTCCACTGACGTAAGGGATGACGCACAATCCCACTATCCTTCGCAAGACCCTTCCT
CTATATAAGGAAGTTCATTTCATTTGGAGAGGACTAACTGTGCCAAATTATCTTCCAAACTCCTAATCCA
ATTAGACGAGAAACGTTCCGTCCGTCTGGGTCAGTTGGGCAAAGTTGATGACCGGGTCGTCCGTTCCTTT
TACTTGTACAGCTCGTCCATGCCGAGAGTGATCCCGGCGGCGGTCACGAACTCCAGCAGGACCATGTGAT
CGCGCTTCTCGTTGGGGTCTTTGCTCAGGGCGGACTGGGTGCTCAGGTAGTGGTTGTCGGGCAGCAGCAC
GGGGCCGTCGCCGATGGGGGTGTTCTGCTGGTAGTGGTCGGCGAGCTGCACGCTGCCGTCCTCGATGTTG
TGGCGGATCTTGAAGTTCACCTTGATGCCGTTCTTCTGCTTGTCGGCCATGATATAGACGTTGTGGCTGT
TGTAGTTGTACTCCAGCTTGTGCCCCAGGATGTTGCCGTCCTCCTTGAAGTCGATGCCCTTCAGCTCGAT
GCGGTTCACCAGGGTGTCGCCCTCGAACTTCACCTCGGCGCGGGTCTTGTAGTTGCCGTCGTCCTTGAAG
AAGATGGTGCGCTCCTGGACGTAGCCTTCGGGCATGGCGGACTTGAAGAAGTCGTGCTGCTTCATGTGGT
CGGGGTAGCGGCTGAAGCACTGCACGCCGTAGGTGAAGGTGGTCACGAGGGTGGGCCAGGGCACGGGCAG
CTTGCCGGTGGTGCAGATGAACTTCAGGGTCAGCTTGCCGTAGGTGGCATCGCCCTCGCCCTCGCCGGAC
ACGCTGAACTTGTGGCCGTTTACGTCGCCGTCCAGCTCGACCAGGATGGGCACCACCCCGGTGAACAGCT
CCTCGCCCTTGCTCACCATAAGCTGAACCTGCGTAAAAGTTAAGGTTAGGCATGTAAACTTAACTCTCAC
ACAGGTTTATAACACCGAATTTCCCCGATCGTTCAAACATTTGGCAATAAAGTTTCTTAAGATTGAATCC
TGTTGCCGGTCTTGCGATGATTATCATATAATTTCTGTTGAATTACGTTAAGCATGTAATATTTAACATG
TAATGCATGACGTTATTTATGAGATGGGTTTTTATGATTAGAGTCCCGCAATTATACATTTAATACGCGA
TAGAAAACAAAATATCGCGCGCAAACTTGGATAAATTATCGCGCGCGGTGTCATCTATGAGGACTAGATC
GGGGTACCGAGCTCGAATTCGTAATCATGTCATAGCTGTTTCCTGTGTGAAATTGTTATCCGCTCACAAT
TCCACACAACATACGAGCCGGAAGCATAAAGTGTAAAGCCTGGGGTGCCTAATGAGTGAGCTAACTCACA
TTAATTGCGTTGCGCTCACTGCCCGCTTTCCAGTCGGGAAACCTGTCGTGCCAGCTGCATTAATGAATCG
GCCAACGCGCGGGGAGAGGCGGTTTGCGTATTGGGCGCTCTTCCGCTTCCTCGCTCACTGACTCGCTGCG
CTCGGTCGTTCGGCTGCGGCGAGCGGTATCAGCTCACTCAAAGGCGGTAATACGGTTATCCACAGAATCA
GGGGATAACGCAGGAAAGAACATGTGAGCAAAAGGCCAGCAAAAGGCCAGGAACCGTAAAAAGGCCGCGT
TGCTGGCGTTTTTCCATAGGCTCCGCCCCCCTGACGAGCATCACAAAAATCGACGCTCAAGTCAGAGGTG
GCGAAACCCGACAGGACTATAAAGATACCAGGCGTTTCCCCCTGGAAGCTCCCTCGTGCGCTCTCCTGTT
CCGACCCTGCCGCTTACCGGATACCTGTCCGCCTTTCTCCCTTCGGGAAGCGTGGCGCTTTCTCATAGCT
CACGCTGTAGGTATCTCAGTTCGGTGTAGGTCGTTCGCTCCAAGCTGGGCTGTGTGCACGAACCCCCCGT
TCAGCCCGACCGCTGCGCCTTATCCGGTAACTATCGTCTTGAGTCCAACCCGGTAAGACACGACTTATCG
CCACTGGCAGCAGCCACTGGTAACAGGATTAGCAGAGCGAGGTATGTAGGCGGTGCTACAGAGTTCTTGA
AGTGGTGGCCTAACTACGGCTACACTAGAAGAACAGTATTTGGTATCTGCGCTCTGCTGAAGCCAGTTAC
CTTCGGAAAAAGAGTTGGTAGCTCTTGATCCGGCAAACAAACCACCGCTGGTAGCGGTGGTTTTTTTGTT
TGCAAGCAGCAGATTACGCGCAGAAAAAAAGGATCTCAAGAAGATCCTTTGATCTTTTCTACGGGGTCTG
ACGCTCAGTGGAACGAAAACTCACGTTAAGGGATTTTGGTCATGAGATTATCAAAAAGGATCTTCACCTA
GATCCTTTTAAATTAAAAATGAAGTTTTAAATCAATCTAAAGTATATATGAGTAAACTTGGTCTGACAGT
TACCAATGCTTAATCAGTGAGGCACCTATCTCAGCGATCTGTCTATTTCGTTCATCCATAGTTGCCTGAC
TCCCCGTCGTGTAGATAACTACGATACGGGAGGGCTTACCATCTGGCCCCAGTGCTGCAATGATACCGCG
AGACCCACGCTCACCGGCTCCAGATTTATCAGCAATAAACCAGCCAGCCGGAAGGGCCGAGCGCAGAAGT
GGTCCTGCAACTTTATCCGCCTCCATCCAGTCTATTAATTGTTGCCGGGAAGCTAGAGTAAGTAGTTCGC
CAGTTAATAGTTTGCGCAACGTTGTTGCCATTGCTACAGGCATCGTGGTGTCACGCTCGTCGTTTGGTAT
GGCTTCATTCAGCTCCGGTTCCCAACGATCAAGGCGAGTTACATGATCCCCCATGTTGTGCAAAAAAGCG
GTTAGCTCCTTCGGTCCTCCGATCGTTGTCAGAAGTAAGTTGGCCGCAGTGTTATCACTCATGGTTATGG
CAGCACTGCATAATTCTCTTACTGTCATGCCATCCGTAAGATGCTTTTCTGTGACTGGTGAGTACTCAAC
CAAGTCATTCTGAGAATAGTGTATGCGGCGACCGAGTTGCTCTTGCCCGGCGTCAATACGGGATAATACC
GCGCCACATAGCAGAACTTTAAAAGTGCTCATCATTGGAAAACGTTCTTCGGGGCGAAAACTCTCAAGGA
TCTTACCGCTGTTGAGATCCAGTTCGATGTAACCCACTCGTGCACCCAACTGATCTTCAGCATCTTTTAC
TTTCACCAGCGTTTCTGGGTGAGCAAAAACAGGAAGGCAAAATGCCGCAAAAAAGGGAATAAGGGCGACA
CGGAAATGTTGAATACTCATACTCTTCCTTTTTCAATATTATTGAAGCATTTATCAGGGTTATTGTCTCA
TGAGCGGATACATATTTGAATGTATTTAGAAAAATAAACAAATAGGGGTTCCGCGCACATTTCCCCGAAA
AGTGCCACCTGACGTCTAAGAAACCATTATTATCATGACATTAACCTATAAAAATAGGCGTATCACGAGG
CCCTTTCGTCTCGCGCGTTTCGGTGATGACGGTGAAAACCTCTGACACATGCAGCTCCCGGAGACGGTCA
CAGCTTGTCTGTAAGCGGATGCCGGGAGCAGACAAGCCCGTCAGGGCGCGTCAGCGGGTGTTGGCGGGTG
TCGGGGCTGGCTTAACTATGCGGCATC
Features (pLannotate 1.2.2; 17 found; start..end, strand, type, name):
     85..239     -  CDS            lacZα (fragment): LacZα fragment of β-galactosidase; lacZ fragment
    242..279     -  misc_feature   MCS (fragment): pUC18/19 multiple cloning site
    320..664     +  promoter       CaMV 35S promoter: strong constitutive promoter from cauliflower mosaic virus
    617..663     +  promoter       minimal CaMV 35S promoter: minimal 35S promoter from cauliflower mosaic virus
    705..779     -  CDS            ytlA (fragment): YTLA_BACSU - Also known as ytlB. Protein inferred from homology: Swiss-Prot protein existence level 3. From Bacillus subtilis (strain 168).
    770..1489    -  CDS            EGFP: the original enhanced GFP (Yang et al., 1996) mammalian codon-optimized
   1567..1809    +  terminator     NOS terminator: nopaline synthase terminator and poly(A) signal
   1822..1840    -  misc_feature   MCS (fragment): pUC18/19 multiple cloning site
   1873..1889    -  protein_bind   lac operator: The lac repressor binds to the lac operator to inhibit transcription in E. coli. This inhibition can be relieved by adding lactose or isopropyl-β-D-thiogalactopyranoside (IPTG). lac repressor encoded by lacI
   1897..1927    -  promoter       lac promoter: promoter for the E. coli lac operon
   1942..1963    -  protein_bind   CAP binding site: CAP binding activates transcription in the presence of cAMP. E. coli catabolite activator protein
   1976..2068    -  CDS            lacI (fragment): lac repressor; lacI; The lac repressor binds to the lac operator to inhibit transcription in E. coli. This inhibition can be relieved by adding lactose or isopropyl-β-D-thiogalactopyranoside (IPTG).
   2251..2839    -  rep_origin     ori: high-copy-number ColE1/pMB1/pBR322/pUC origin of replication
   3010..3870    -  CDS            AmpR: β-lactamase; bla; confers resistance to ampicillin, carbenicillin, and related antibiotics
   3871..3975    -  promoter       AmpR promoter: bla
   4070..4105    +  CDS            rop (fragment): Rop protein, which maintains plasmids at low copy number; rop
   4207..79      +  misc_feature   bom (fragment) (across the origin): basis of mobility region from pBR322
