[The description below was written by a language model from this plasmid's Addgene catalogue record and pLannotate feature annotations shown in this document.]
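Description:
INCTbiosyn-p35S-GFP(rc)7 is a plant expression "switch" plasmid built on the pUC18 backbone, about 4.2 kb in total. It is propagated in E. coli as a high-copy plasmid through the ColE1/pUC-type origin and selected with ampicillin via the β-lactamase (AmpR) gene and its own promoter. Remnants of the pUC18 lacZα region, lac promoter/operator and split multiple cloning site flank the insert, which shows that the synthesized cassette was placed within the polylinker. No plant selectable marker or T-DNA borders are annotated. This fits delivery by direct or transient transfection rather than Agrobacterium-mediated transformation, though the record does not state the delivery route.

The roughly 1.5 kb synthetic insert consists of a forward-oriented CaMV 35S promoter, a strong constitutive plant promoter, followed by an EGFP coding sequence on the opposite strand and then a forward NOS terminator and polyadenylation signal. The inverted EGFP is flanked by the attB and attP attachment sites of serine integrase 7. These sites are not annotated as such in the feature table, and the short "ytlA" fragment called next to EGFP is probably a spurious homology hit in that flanking region. In this starting state, transcription from 35S yields only antisense EGFP, so no fluorescence is expected. When integrase 7 is supplied, recombination between the attB and attP sites inverts the intervening segment and places EGFP in sense orientation between promoter and terminator, switching the reporter on. Serine integrase recombination converts the sites to attL/attR, so the flip is essentially unidirectional unless a reverse directionality factor is present. The construct serves as a reporter for integrase-controlled genetic switches in plant cells, with Arabidopsis thaliana listed as the associated species.
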