Addgene plasmid #127524: INCTbiosyn-p35S-GFP(rc)7
Purpose: Plasmid has a CaMV 35S promoter in a forward sequence orientation and an inverted EGFP coding sequence (reverse complement) flanked by attB and attP integrase 7 attachment sites.
Depositing lab: Martin Bonamino. Depositing organization: Instituto Nacional de Cancer (INCA). Publication: Genetic switches designed for eukaryotic cells and controlled by serine integrases. Gomide MS, Sales TT, Barros LRC, Limia CG, de Oliveira MA, Florentino LH, Barros LMG, Robledo ML, Jose GPC, Almeida MSM, Lima RN, Rehen SK, Lacorte C, Melo EO, Murad AM, Bonamino MH, Coelho CM, Rech E. Commun Biol. 2020 May 22;3(1):255. doi: 10.1038/s42003-020-0971-8. PubMed 32444777.
Backbone
  Vector backbone: pUC18
  Vector type: Plant Expression
Growth in bacteria
  Bacterial resistance: Ampicillin, 100 μg/mL
  Growth temperature: 37°C
  Growth strain: DH5alpha
  Copy number: High Copy
Gene/Insert
  Gene/Insert name: EGFP reverse complement coding sequence flanked by attB/attP Integrase 7 attachment sites. (alt name: Switch vector INT 7)
  Species: A. thaliana (mustard weed)
  Insert size (bp): 1542
  Cloning method: Unknown
Terms and licenses: Academic/Nonprofit Terms; Industry Terms: Not Available to Industry
Depositor comments: The whole insert (promoter, CDS and terminator) was synthesized and cloned into backbone plasmid. The CaMV 35S promoter sequence is derived from iGEM registry (BBa_K1547006); the EGFP coding sequence from Chiu, W. et al. Curr. Biol. 6, 325-330 (1996); the attB/P integrase 7 attachment sites sequences from Yang, L. et al. Nat. Methods 11, 1261-1266 (2014); and the NOS terminator sequence from pBI426 plasmid of Datla, R.S., et al. Gene 101, 239-246 (1991).
How to cite: INCTbiosyn-p35S-GFP(rc)7 was a gift from Martin Bonamino (Addgene plasmid # 127524 ; http://n2t.net/addgene:127524 ; RRID:Addgene_127524)
